>Addgene plasmid #88593 | pDONR223-ZNF195 | depositor partial sequence | sequence record 172197 | insert
ATGACTCTGTTGACGTTCAGGGATGTGGCCATAGAATTCTCCCTGGAGGAGTGGAAATGCCTGGACCTCG
CTCAGCAGAATTTGTACAGGGATGTGATGTTGGAGAACTACAGAAACTTGTTCTCTGTTGGTCTCACTGT
CTGTAAGCCAGGCCTGATCACCTGCCTGGAGCAACGAAAAGAGCCCTGGAATGTGAAGAGACAGGAGGCA
GCAGACGGACATCCAGAGATGGGATTTCACCATGCTACTCAGGCTTGTCTTGAACTCCTGGGCTCAAGCG
ATCTGCCTGCCTCAGCCTCCCAAAGTGCTGGGATTACAGGTGTGAACCACCGTGCCCAGCCAGGCCTCAA
TGTTTCTGTGGACAAATTCACTGCTATGTCTTCTCATTTTACCCAAGACCTTCTGCCAGAGCAGGGCATA
CAAGATGCATTCCCAAAAAGAATACTGAGAGGATATGGAAATTGTGGCCTTGATAATTTATATTTAAGGA
AAGACTGGGAAAGTTTAGATGAGTGTAAGTTGCAAAAAGATTATAATGGACTTAACCAATGTTCATCAAC
TACCCATAGCAAAATCTTTCAATATAATAAATATGTTAAAATCTTTGATAACTTTTCAAATTTACATAGA
CGTAATATAAGTAATACTGGAGAGAAACCTTTCAAATGTCAAGAATGTGGCAAATCCTTTCAAATGCTCT
CATTCCTAACTGAACATCAGAAAATTCACACTGGAAAAAAATTCCAAAAATGTGGAGAATGTGGCAAAAC
CTTTATCCAGTGCTCACACTTTACTGAACCTGAGAACATTGACACTGGAGAGAAACCTTACAAGTGTCAA
GAATGTAACAACGTCATTAAAACTTGCTCAGTCCTTACTAAAAATAGAATTTATGCCGGAGGGGAACATT
ACAGATGTGAAGAATTTGGCAAAGTATTTAACCAGTGCTCCCACCTTACTGAACATGAGCATGGTACTGA
GGAAAAACCCTGCAAATATGAAGAGTGCAGCAGTGTCTTTATCTCTTGCTCAAGCCTTTCTAATCAACAG
ATGATTCTTGCTGGAGAGAAGCTCTCCAAATGTGAAACATGGTACAAAGGTTTTAACCACAGCCCAAATC
CTTCCAAACACCAGAGAAATGAGATTGGAGGGAAACCTTTCAAATGTGAGGAATGTGACAGCATCTTCAA
GTGGTTCTCAGACCTTACTAAACATAAGAGAATTCACACTGGTGAGAAACCATACAAATGTGACGAATGT
GGGAAAGCCTATACACAGTCCTCACACCTCAGTGAACACAGGAGGATTCACACCGGAGAGAAACCCTACC
AATGTGAAGAATGTGGGAAGGTCTTCAGAACTTGCTCAAGCCTTTCTAACCATAAGAGAACTCATTCTGA
AGAAAAACCCTACACGTGTGAAGAATGTGGCAACATCTTTAAGCAGTTATCAGACCTCACTAAGCATAAG
AAAACCCATACTGGAGAGAAGCCCTACAAATGTGACGAATGTGGAAAAAACTTTACCCAGTCCTCCAACC
TTATTGTACATAAGAGAATTCATACTGGAGAGAAACCCTACAAGTGTGAAGAATGTGGCAGAGTCTTCAT
GTGGTTCTCAGACATTACCAAACATAAGAAAACCCATACTGGAGAGAAACCCTACAAATGTGACGAATGT
GGAAAAAACTTTACCCAGTCCTCAAACCTTATTGTACATAAGAGAATTCATACTGGAGAGAAACCCTACA
AGTGTGAAAAGTGTGGCAAAGCCTTCACCCAGTTCTCACACCTGACTGTACATGAAAGCATTCATACTTG
A
