[The description below was written by a language model from this plasmid's Addgene catalogue record.]
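Description:
pDONR223-ZNF195 is a Gateway donor-backbone clone carrying the open reading frame of human ZNF195, a zinc finger protein classed as a transcription factor in the Human TFome Collection, where it belongs to the ORFeome-derived subset. The backbone is pDONR223, recorded as about 3 kb without insert, and the ZNF195 insert is listed at 1821 bp. The plasmid is propagated in standard E. coli cloning strains as a high-copy plasmid under spectinomycin selection. No feature table accompanies the record, so the origin of replication and the exact recombination sites are not stated. As the insert was introduced by Gateway cloning into a donor vector, the resulting plasmid would be expected to function as an entry clone, with the ORF flanked by attL-type sites. M13 forward and reverse priming sites on either side of the insert are used for sequence verification.

The construct itself is not an expression vector, and the record lists no promoter, tag or reporter driving or fused to ZNF195. Its role is to act as a shuttle, allowing the ORF to be transferred by recombination into destination vectors that supply the promoter, selection markers and any fusion partners needed for the chosen host. The one recorded modification supports this: the last nucleotide of the stop codon has been removed, so translation can read through the downstream recombination site into a C-terminal tag or fusion encoded by the destination vector. In keeping with the collection it belongs to, the clone is intended as a source of ZNF195 for building expression constructs, for example in transcription factor overexpression studies and screens aimed at cell fate engineering.
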