Addgene plasmid #88593: pDONR223-ZNF195
Purpose: Donor Vector containing ZNF195 transcription factor, part of the Human TFome Collection
Depositing lab: Marc Vidal. Depositing organization: Dana-Farber Cancer Institute. Publication: A comprehensive library of human transcription factors for cell fate engineering. Ng AHM, Khoshakhlagh P, Rojo Arias JE, Pasquini G, Wang K, Swiersy A, Shipman SL, Appleton E, Kiaee K, Kohman RE, Vernet A, Dysart M, Leeper K, Saylor W, Huang JY, Graveline A, Taipale J, Hill DE, Vidal M, Melero-Martin JM, Busskamp V, Church GM. Nat Biotechnol. 2021 Apr;39(4):510-519. doi: 10.1038/s41587-020-0742-6. Epub 2020 Nov 30. PubMed 33257861.
Backbone
  Vector backbone: pDONR223
  Backbone manufacturer: Invitrogen
  Backbone size w/o insert (bp): 3000
  Vector type: Gateway Donor Vector
Growth in bacteria
  Bacterial resistance: Spectinomycin, 50 μg/mL
  Growth temperature: 37°C
  Growth strain: DH5alpha
  Copy number: High Copy
Gene/Insert
  Gene/Insert name: ZNF195
  Species: H. sapiens (human)
  Insert size (bp): 1821
  Mutation: Last nucleotide of stop codon removed to allow for Gateway C-terminal fusions
  Entrez Gene: ZNF195 (a.k.a. DKFZp666D035)
  Cloning method: Gateway Cloning
  Sequencing primers: 5′ M13F(-21); 3′ M13R
Terms and licenses: Academic/Nonprofit Terms; Industry Terms: Not Available to Industry
Depositor comments: Represents the ORFeome subset of the TFome
How to cite: pDONR223-ZNF195 was a gift from Marc Vidal (Addgene plasmid # 88593 ; http://n2t.net/addgene:88593 ; RRID:Addgene_88593)
